>Addgene plasmid #40738 | L3MBTL3 | depositor partial sequence | sequence record 53504 | L3MBTL3 insert
AAGAAAGCGTGGTGCTGGGCATCCTACCTGGAAGAGGAGAAAGCGGTGGCAGTGCCGGCGAAGCTGTTCA
AGGAGCATCAATCCTTTCCATATAACAAAAATGGATTCAAAGTTGGCATGAAATTAGAAGGCGTGGATCC
TGAGCATCAGTCTGTGTACTGTGTCCTCACCGTCGCGGAGGTTTGTGGATACCGGATAAAGCTTCACTTT
GATGGGTATTCTGATTGCTATGACTTCTGGGTGAATGCAGACGCTCTGGATATCCACCCAGTTGGGTGGT
GTGAGAAAACCGGCCACAAACTCCATCCTCCAAAAGGGTATAAAGAAGAAGAATTCAATTGGCAGACCTA
TCTTAAGACATGTAAAGCTCAAGCTGCTCCTAAGTCATTATTTGAAAATCAGAATATAACAGTGATCCCA
TCGGGCTTTCGAGTTGGTATGAAGCTTGAGGCAGTAGACAAAAAGAATCCCTCATTCATCTGTGTTGCTA
CGGTAACAGATATGGTGGACAATCGTTTCCTGGTACATTTTGACAACTGGGATGAGAGCTATGACTATTG
GTGTGAAGCATCAAGTCCACATATTCATCCAGTTGGTTGGTGTAAGGAACATAGAAGAACCCTTATTACT
CCACCAGGTTATCCAAATGTGAAACATTTTTCTTGGGATAAATACTTAGAAGAAACCAATTCTTTACCTG
CTCCTGCAAGAGCTTTCAAAGTGAAACCTCCTCATGGATTCCAGAAAAAAATGAAGCTTGAGGTTGTAGA
CAAAAGGAACCCTATGTTTATTAGAGTAGCAACTGTGGCAGACACAGATGATCACCGGGTAAAAGTTCAC
TTTGATGGCTGGAACAATTGCTATGATTACTGGATAGATGCAGATTCTCCTGATATTCACCCTGTAGGCT
GGTGTTCAAAAACAGGACATCCCCTTCAGCCTCCTTTGAGCCCCTTAGAATTAATGGAAGCTTCA
