>Addgene plasmid #40738 | L3MBTL3 | addgene partial sequence | sequence record 54093 | T7 5'-TAATACGACTCACTATAGGG-3'
CCCTCTAGAAATAATTTTGTTTAACCTTAAGAAGGAGATATACTATGAAGAAAGCGTGGTGCTGGGCATC
CTACCTGGAAGAGGAGAAAGCGGTGGCAGTGCCGGCGAAGCTGTTCAAGGAGCATCAATCCTTTCCATAT
AACAAAAATGGATTCAAAGTTGGCATGAAATTAGAAGGCGTGGATCCCGAGCATCAGTCTGTGTACTGTG
TCCTCACCGTCGCGGAGGTTTGTGGATACCGGATAAAGCTTCACTTTGATGGGTATTCTGATTGCTATGA
CTTCTGGGTGAATGCAGACGCTCTGGATATCCACCCAGTTGGGTGGTGTGAGAAAACCGGCCACAAACTC
CATCCTCCAAAAGGGTATAAAGAAGAAGAATTCAATTGGCAGACCTATCTTAAGACATGTAAAGCTCAAG
CTGCTCCTAAGTCATTATTTGAAAATCAGAATATAACAGTGATCCCATCGGGCTTTCGAGTTGGTATGAA
GCTTGAGGCAGTAGACAAAAAGAATCCCTCATTCATCTGTGTTGCTACGGTAACAGATATGGTGGACAAT
CGTTTCCTGGTACATTTTGACAACTGGGATGAGAGCTATGACTATTGGTGTGAAGCATCAAGTCCACATA
TTCATCCAGTTGGTTGGTGTAAGGAACATAGAAGAACCCTTATTACTCCACCAGGTTATCCAAATGTGAA
ACATTTTTCTTGGGATAAATACTTAGAAGAAACCAATTCTTTACCTGCTCCTGCAAGAGCTTTCAAAGTG
AAACCTCCTCATGGATTCCAGAAAAAAATGAAGCTTGAGGTTGTAGACAAAAGGAACCCTATGTTTATTA
GAGTAGCAACTGTGGCAGACACAGATGATCACCGGGTAAAAGTTCACTTTGATGGCTGGAACAATTGCTA
TGATTACTGGATAGATGCAGATTCTCCTGATATTCACCCTGTAGGCTGGTGTTCAAAAACAGGACATCCC
CC
