>Addgene plasmid #40738 | L3MBTL3 | addgene partial sequence | sequence record 54555 | T7-term
CTTCCTTTCGGGCTTTGTTAGCAGCCGGATCTCAGTGGTGGTGGTGGTGGTGCTCGAGTGCGGCCGCAAG
CTTGTCGACGGAGCTCGAATTCGGATCCTCAATGGTGGTGATGATGGTGTGAAGCTTCCATTAATTCTAA
GGGGCTCAAAGGAGGCTGAAGGGGATGTCCTGTTTTTGAACACCAGCCTACAGGGTGAATATCAGGAGAA
TCTGCATCTATCCAGTAATCATAGCAATTGTTCCAGCCATCAAAGTGAACTTTTACCCGGTGATCATCTG
TGTCTGCCACAGTTGCTACTCTAATAAACATAGGGTTCCTTTTGTCTACAACCTCAAGCTTCATTTTTTT
CTGGAATCCATGAGGAGGTTTCACTTTGAAAGCTCTTGCAGGAGCAGGTAAAGAATTGGTTTCTTCTAAG
TATTTATCCCAAGAAAAATGTTTCACATTTGGATAACCTGGTGGAGTAATAAGGGTTCTTCTATGTTCCT
TACACCAACCAACTGGATGAATATGTGGACTTGATGCTTCACACCAATAGTCATAGCTCTCATCCCAGTT
GTCAAAATGTACCAGGAAACGATTGTCCACCATATCTGTTACCGTAGCAACACAGATGAATGAGGGATTC
TTTTTGTCTACTGCCTCAAGCTTCATACCAACTCGAAAGCCCGATGGGATCACTGTTATATTCTGATTTT
CAAATAATGACTTAGGAGCAGCTTGAGCTTTACATGTCTTAAGATAGGTCTGCCAATTGAATTCTTCTTC
TTTATACCCTTTTGGAGGATGGAGTTTGTGGCCGGTTTTCTCACACCACCCAACTGGGTGGATATCCAGA
GCGTCTGCATTCACCCAGAAGTCATAGCAATCAGAATACCCATCAAAGTGAAGCTTTATCCG
