[The description below was written by a language model from this plasmid's Addgene catalogue record.]
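Description:
L3MBTL3 is a bacterial expression plasmid built on the pNIC-CH backbone from the SGC, designed to produce a fragment of the human L3MBTL3 protein (also known as MBT-1 or MBT1) for structural studies. It is maintained in E. coli as a low-copy plasmid under kanamycin selection. The record does not name the origin of replication, and no feature table is provided, so the detailed layout of the backbone cannot be confirmed from the available information.

The insert is a 975 bp segment of the human l(3)mbt-like 3 coding sequence, introduced by ligation-independent cloning and fused to a 6xHis tag at its C terminus, which allows purification of the recombinant protein by immobilised metal affinity chromatography. The record cautions that the insert may not be the full open reading frame, and its short length fits a defined domain construct chosen for crystallisation rather than the whole protein; exact residue boundaries are not given. The promoter is not stated explicitly, but the listed sequencing primers (T7 forward and T7 terminator) indicate that the insert sits between T7 promoter and terminator regions, an arrangement normally used for expression in E. coli strains that supply T7 RNA polymerase.

The stated purpose is bacterial expression for structure determination, and the entry links the construct to a deposited PDB structure. It is therefore suited to producing purified L3MBTL3 fragment for crystallography and related biochemical or biophysical work.
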