Addgene plasmid #40738: L3MBTL3
Purpose: Bacterial expression for structure determination; may not be full ORF
Depositing lab: Cheryl Arrowsmith. Depositing organization: University of Toronto.
Backbone
  Vector backbone: pNIC-CH
  Backbone manufacturer: SGC
  Vector type: Bacterial Expression
Growth in bacteria
  Bacterial resistance: Kanamycin, 50 μg/mL
  Growth temperature: 37°C
  Growth strain: DH5alpha
  Copy number: Low Copy
Gene/Insert
  Gene/Insert name: L3MBTL3 (alt names: l(3)mbt-like 3 (L3MBTL3); PDB:4FL6)
  Species: H. sapiens (human)
  Insert size (bp): 975
  GenBank ID: gi|55770869
  Entrez Gene: L3MBTL3 (a.k.a. MBT-1, MBT1)
  Tag / fusion protein: 6xHis (C terminal on insert)
  Cloning method: Ligation Independent Cloning
  Sequencing primers: 5′ T7; 3′ T7-term
Terms and licenses: Academic/Nonprofit Terms; Industry Terms: Not Available to Industry
How to cite: L3MBTL3 was a gift from Cheryl Arrowsmith (Addgene plasmid # 40738 ; http://n2t.net/addgene:40738 ; RRID:Addgene_40738)
